Addgene plasmid #35196: pDZ306 (GLT1 POL1 24xPP7SL)
Depositing lab: Robert Singer. Depositing organization: Albert Einstein College of Medicine. Publication: Real-time observation of transcription initiation and elongation on an endogenous yeast gene. Larson DR, Zenklusen D, Wu B, Chao JA, Singer RH. Science. 2011 Apr 22;332(6028):475-8. 10.1126/science.1202142 PubMed 21512033.
Backbone
  Vector backbone: pHIS
Growth in bacteria
  Bacterial resistance: Ampicillin and Kanamycin, 100 & 50 μg/mL
  Growth temperature: 37°C
  Growth strain: DH5alpha
  Copy number: Unknown
Gene/Insert
  Gene/Insert name: GLT1 POL1 24xPP7SL
  Species: Synthetic
Terms and licenses: Academic/Nonprofit Terms; Industry Terms: Not Available to Industry
Depositor comments: Note that Addgene NGS results found 22xPP7 stem loop repeats rather than expected 24. It is not known how this impacts plasmid function. This plasmid was designed to construct mRNAs that contain multiple copies of an RNA sequence (the 24xPP7 stem-loops) that can be recognized by a chimeric RNA-binding protein fused to GFP, encoded in plasmid pDZ276 (Addgene plasmid #35194). See associated publication for detailed methods and use of this plasmid. Please note that the LacZa-ccdB fusion in this plasmid is not functional and was originally present in the vector backbone to aid in screening for insert.
How to cite: pDZ306 (GLT1 POL1 24xPP7SL) was a gift from Robert Singer (Addgene plasmid # 35196 ; http://n2t.net/addgene:35196 ; RRID:Addgene_35196)
