[The description below was written by a language model from this plasmid's Addgene catalogue record and pLannotate feature annotations shown in this document.]
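Description:
pDZ306 (GLT1 POL1 24xPP7SL) is an E. coli-propagated template/integration plasmid built on a backbone recorded as pHIS. It is used to introduce an array of PP7 bacteriophage RNA stem-loops into a yeast transcript for live-cell mRNA imaging. It replicates in bacteria from a high-copy ColE1/pUC-type origin and carries both β-lactamase (ampicillin) and Tn5-derived NeoR/KanR (kanamycin) markers. No yeast replication origin or centromere is annotated, which fits a construct meant for chromosomal integration rather than episomal maintenance, although the record does not spell out the integration strategy.

The yeast-directed cassette starts with a HIS3 selectable marker driven by the Ashbya gossypii TEF promoter and followed by the TEF terminator. Next comes a short segment annotated as a MET4 fragment. The construct name implies POL1 regulatory sequence, but no POL1 promoter is annotated, so its presence and position cannot be confirmed from the table. After this is a roughly 1.3 kb region containing eleven regularly spaced matches to pUC polylinker sequence. These most likely mark the linkers between repeat units of the PP7 stem-loop array, which the annotation tool does not itself recognise. A fragment of the GLT1 coding sequence follows, presumably providing homology to the GLT1 locus. The depositor notes that sequencing found 22 stem-loops rather than the intended 24, with unknown functional consequence.

Backbone remnants include T7 and T3 promoters, lac promoter/operator elements and a lacZα-ccdB fusion. The depositor describes this fusion as nonfunctional and left over from insert screening. Transcripts carrying the stem-loops are detected with a PP7 coat protein–GFP fusion expressed from a companion plasmid, which allows real-time observation of transcription initiation and elongation on a yeast gene.
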