Features (pLannotate 1.2.2; 31 found; start..end, strand, type, name):
    421..764     +  promoter       TEF promoter: Ashbya gossypii TEF promoter
    807..1460    +  CDS            HIS3: HIS7_YEAST - Experimental evidence at protein level: Swiss-Prot protein existence level 1. From Saccharomyces cerevisiae (strain ATCC 204508 / S288c) (Baker's yeast).
   1467..1664    +  terminator     TEF terminator: Ashbya gossypii TEF terminator
   1697..1864    +  CDS            MET4 (fragment): MET4_YEAST - Experimental evidence at protein level: Swiss-Prot protein existence level 1. Positive trans-acting factor capable of stimulating the transcription of the MET genes from the methionine biosynthetic pathway. MET4, MET28 and CBF1 are required for full induction of MET25 and MET16 gene transcription. MET4 controls as well the derepression of MET6. Required for the transcription of genes necessary for sulfur amino acid biosynthesis. Involved in the transcription activation of MET28 and MET30. Required for MET3 gene expression via assembly of the MET4-MET28-MET31 and MET4-MET28-MET32 c
   2254..2272    -  misc_feature   MCS (fragment): pUC18/19 multiple cloning site
   2375..2393    -  misc_feature   MCS (fragment): pUC18/19 multiple cloning site
   2496..2514    -  misc_feature   MCS (fragment): pUC18/19 multiple cloning site
   2617..2635    -  misc_feature   MCS (fragment): pUC18/19 multiple cloning site
   2738..2756    -  misc_feature   MCS (fragment): pUC18/19 multiple cloning site
   2859..2877    -  misc_feature   MCS (fragment): pUC18/19 multiple cloning site
   2980..2998    -  misc_feature   MCS (fragment): pUC18/19 multiple cloning site
   3101..3119    -  misc_feature   MCS (fragment): pUC18/19 multiple cloning site
   3222..3240    -  misc_feature   MCS (fragment): pUC18/19 multiple cloning site
   3343..3361    -  misc_feature   MCS (fragment): pUC18/19 multiple cloning site
   3464..3482    -  misc_feature   MCS (fragment): pUC18/19 multiple cloning site
   3571..3879    +  CDS            GLT1 (fragment): GLT1_YEAST - Experimental evidence at protein level: Swiss-Prot protein existence level 1. Forms L-glutamate from L-glutamine and 2-oxoglutarate. Represents an alternative pathway to L-glutamate dehydrogenase for the biosynthesis of L-glutamate. Participates with glutamine synthetase in ammonia assimilation processes. The enzyme is specific for NADH, L- glutamine and 2-oxoglutarate. From Saccharomyces cerevisiae (strain ATCC 204508 / S288c) (Baker's yeast).
   3913..3931    -  promoter       T7 promoter: promoter for bacteriophage T7 RNA polymerase
   3934..4081    +  CDS            lacZα (fragment): LacZα fragment of β-galactosidase; lacZ fragment
   4091..4394    +  CDS            ccdB (fragment): CcdB, a bacterial toxin that poisons DNA gyrase; ccdB; Plasmids containing the ccdB gene cannot be propagated in standard E. coli strains.
   4442..4711    +  CDS            tnpA (fragment): TN5P_ECOLX - Also known as tnp. Experimental evidence at protein level: Swiss-Prot protein existence level 1. Mediates transposition of transposon Tn5 by a 'cut and paste' mechanism. First, the monomeric transposase binds the 19 bp inverted DNA repeats flanking the transposon. Then, dimerization of the DNA- bound transposase creates a synaptic DNA complex. After nicking of the first DNA strand, excision of the transposon proceeds through a series of intermediates. The transposase then mediates the insertion of the transposon at a new site by strand transfer. The activity of the wild- type tran
   4743..5537    +  CDS            NeoR/KanR: aminoglycoside phosphotransferase from Tn5; aph(3')-II (or nptII); confers resistance to neomycin, kanamycin, and G418 (Geneticin®)
   5558..5608    -  misc_feature   bom (fragment): basis of mobility region from pBR322
   5635..5694    +  promoter       AmpR promoter (fragment): bla
   5787..6647    -  CDS            AmpR: β-lactamase; bla; confers resistance to ampicillin, carbenicillin, and related antibiotics
   6648..6700    -  promoter       AmpR promoter (fragment): bla
   6771..7359    +  rep_origin     ori: high-copy-number ColE1/pMB1/pBR322/pUC origin of replication
   7542..7634    +  CDS            lacI (fragment): lac repressor; lacI; The lac repressor binds to the lac operator to inhibit transcription in E. coli. This inhibition can be relieved by adding lactose or isopropyl-β-D-thiogalactopyranoside (IPTG).
   7647..7668    +  protein_bind   CAP binding site: CAP binding activates transcription in the presence of cAMP. E. coli catabolite activator protein
   7683..7713    +  promoter       lac promoter: promoter for the E. coli lac operon
   7721..7737    +  protein_bind   lac operator: The lac repressor binds to the lac operator to inhibit transcription in E. coli. This inhibition can be relieved by adding lactose or isopropyl-β-D-thiogalactopyranoside (IPTG). lac repressor encoded by lacI
   7782..7800    +  promoter       T3 promoter: promoter for bacteriophage T3 RNA polymerase
>Addgene plasmid #35196 | pDZ306 (GLT1 POL1 24xPP7SL) | addgene full sequence | sequence record 495443 | Addgene Long Read Sequencing Result
ATATATTAATTAAACCGTTCAACCCTATACAGCGCAAATTTGGTCCTAATACACTTCGGTTTTAATGCGT
CAATCCGATTGGCTCCGATAAGCTTTTGCACATTTTTCAAGTCATATGTCACGACGAACGTGATGCCCGC
AAAACGTAAAAAAAAGAAGCAATAAATTGCCCAAAAAAAAAATATAAACTGCTTTTCTTAGTCATTCATA
AGTTCTGATGGTCTTCCTTATCTTATTGTATTTTTCGTCCTATTGTTTCATTTCTTACCAAATTAATCAA
TTCTTATATCTTACTTGATAACACACCAAACTAATCGTCTCCACATCATAGGAAGATAGGAAATTGCTAT
CTCAGTCCTATACTACGCAGACCTCGAGTCTGTTTAGCTTGCCTCGTCCCCGCCGGGTCACCCGGCCAGC
GACATGGAGGCCCAGAATACCCTCCTTGACAGTCTTGACGTGCGCAGCTCAGGGGCATGATGTGACTGTC
GCCCGTACATTTAGCCCATACATCCCCATGTATAATCATTTGCATCCATACATTTTGATGGCCGCACGGC
GCGAAGCAAAAATTACGGCTCCTCGCTGCAGACCTGCGAGCAGGGAAACGCTCCCCTCACAGACGCGTTG
AATTGTCCCCACGCCGCGCCCCTGTAGAGAAATATAAAAGGTTAGGATTTGCCACTGAGGTTCTTCTTTC
ATATACTTCCTTTTAAAATCTTGCTAGGATACAGTTCTCACATCACATCCGAACATAAACAACCATGGCA
GAACCAGCCCAAAAAAAGCAAAAACAAACTGTTCAGGAGCGCAAGGCGTTTATCTCCCGTATCACTAATG
AAACTAAAATTCAAATCGCTATTTCGCTGAATGGTGGTTATATTCAAATAAAAGATTCGATTCTTCCTGC
AAAGAAGGATGACGATGTAGCTTCCCAAGCTACTCAGTCACAGGTCATCGATATTCACACAGGTGTTGGC
TTTTTGGATCATATGATCCATGCGTTGGCAAAACACTCTGGTTGGTCTCTTATTGTTGAATGTATTGGTG
ACCTGCACATTGACGATCACCATACTACCGAAGATTGCGGTATCGCATTAGGGCAAGCGTTCAAAGAAGC
AATGGGTGCTGTCCGTGGTGTAAAAAGATTCGGTACTGGGTTCGCACCATTGGATGAGGCGCTATCACGT
GCCGTAGTCGATTTATCTAGTAGACCATTTGCTGTAATCGACCTTGGATTGAAGAGAGAGATGATTGGTG
ATTTATCCACTGAAATGATTCCACACTTTTTGGAAAGTTTCGCGGAGGCGGCCAGAATTACTTTGCATGT
TGATTGTCTGAGAGGTTTCAACGATCACCACAGAAGTGAGAGTGCGTTCAAGGCTTTGGCTGTTGCCATA
AGAGAAGCTATTTCTAGCAATGGCACCAATGACGTTCCCTCAACCAAAGGTGTTTTGATGTGAAGTACTG
ACAATAAAAAGATTCTTGTTTTCAAGAACTTGTCATTTGTATAGTTTTTTTATATTGTAGTTGTTCTATT
TTAATCAAATGTTAGCGTGATTTATATTTTTTTTCGCCTCGACATCATCTGCCCAGATGCGAAGTTAAGT
GCGCAGAAAGTAATATCATGCGTCAATCGTATGTGAATGCTGGTCGCTATACTGCTGTCGATTCGATACT
AACGCCGCCATCCAGAGCTCTACATGAACTGACCGAAATTGCAGCATCCTTACAAAAACGGATACATACG
TTAGAAACGGAAAACAAGCTTTTAAAGAATTTAGTTCTGAGTAGCGGTGAAACGGAAGGAATAAAAAAAG
CTGAAAGCTTAAAGAAGCAAATTTTTGAGAAGGTTCAGAAAGAATAAAATAACAGACTATACAGTTTAAT
TATATATATATATATATATACGTGCATTTTTCTTAAAGAAATATAACTTTTTTCTTGTACTGCCTGCAAT
CTCTATTCTTCATTCATCACACATCTATTCAAACGCGTTAAAATTTTTTTGTTAGCCTATAAGTAAAATG
CGTCGCGTGTATCCAATTTTACTGAATTAAATTCTTTACTCATTGGATGATATATATCTTCTTGGTCTAG
ACAACGAACACATACCAATTCAGACTCACGAGAAAAAAAACTGTCTTCACTCTGCTATTAGAAACCAAAT
AGTATCAAGGCATAAAATAAACAGTGGAAAGGATCCTAAGGTACCTAATTGCCTAGAAAGGAGCAGACGA
TATGGCGTCGCTCCCTGCAGGTCGACTCTAGAAACCAGCAGAGCATATGGGCTCGCTGGCTGCAGTATTC
CCGGGTTCATTAGATCCTAAGGTACCTAATTGCCTAGAAAGGAGCAGACGATATGGCGTCGCTCCCTGCA
GGTCGACTCTAGAAACCAGCAGAGCATATGGGCTCGCTGGCTGCAGTATTCCCGGGTTCATTAGATCCTA
AGGTACCTAATTGCCTAGAAAGGAGCAGACGATATGGCGTCGCTCCCTGCAGGTCGACTCTAGAAACCAG
CAGAGCATATGGGCTCGCTGGCTGCAGTATTCCCGGGTTCATTAGATCCTAAGGTACCTAATTGCCTAGA
AAGGAGCAGACGATATGGCGTCGCTCCCTGCAGGTCGACTCTAGAAACCAGCAGAGCATATGGGCTCGCT
GGCTGCAGTATTCCCGGGTTCATTAGATCCTAAGGTACCTAATTGCCTAGAAAGGAGCAGACGATATGGC
GTCGCTCCCTGCAGGTCGACTCTAGAAACCAGCAGAGCATATGGGCTCGCTGGCTGCAGTATTCCCGGGT
TCATTAGATCCTAAGGTACCTAATTGCCTAGAAAGGAGCAGACGATATGGCGTCGCTCCCTGCAGGTCGA
CTCTAGAAACCAGCAGAGCATATGGGCTCGCTGGCTGCAGTATTCCCGGGTTCATTAGATCCTAAGGTAC
CTAATTGCCTAGAAAGGAGCAGACGATATGGCGTCGCTCCCTGCAGGTCGACTCTAGAAACCAGCAGAGC
ATATGGGCTCGCTGGCTGCAGTATTCCCGGGTTCATTAGATCCTAAGGTACCTAATTGCCTAGAAAGGAG
CAGACGATATGGCGTCGCTCCCTGCAGGTCGACTCTAGAAACCAGCAGAGCATATGGGCTCGCTGGCTGC
AGTATTCCCGGGTTCATTAGATCCTAAGGTACCTAATTGCCTAGAAAGGAGCAGACGATATGGCGTCGCT
CCCTGCAGGTCGACTCTAGAAACCAGCAGAGCATATGGGCTCGCTGGCTGCAGTATTCCCGGGTTCATTA
GATCCTAAGGTACCTAATTGCCTAGAAAGGAGCAGACGATATGGCGTCGCTCCCTGCAGGTCGACTCTAG
AAACCAGCAGAGCATATGGGCTCGCTGGCTGCAGTATTCCCGGGTTCATTAGATCCTAAGGTACCTAATT
GCCTAGAAAGGAGCAGACGATATGGCGTCGCTCCCTGCAGGTCGACTCTAGAAACCAGCAGAGCATATGG
GCTCGCTGGCTGCAGTATTCCCGGGTTCATTAGATCCATGTCCCAGGATAGAATTTTGTTAGATAGATCT
ATGCCAGTGTTGAAATCAGACAATTTCGATCCATTGGAAGAAGCTTACGAAGGTGGGACAATTCAAAACT
ATAACGATGAACACCATCTTCATAAATCTTGGGCAAATGTGATTCCGGACAAACGAGGACTTTACGACCC
TGATTATGAACATGACGCTTGTGGTGTCGGTTTCGTAGCAAATAAGCATGGTGAACAGTCTCACAAGATT
GTTACTGACGCTAGATATCTTTTAGTGAATATGACACATCGTGGTGCCGTCTCATCTGATGGGAACGGTG
ACGGTGCCGGTATTCTGCTAGGTATCCCAAGGGCGAATTCGCGGCCGCTAAATTCAATTCGCCCTATAGT
GAGTCGTATTACAATTCACTGGCCGTCGTTTTACAACGTCGTGACTGGGAAAACCCTGGCGTTACCCAAC
TTAATCGCCTTGCAGCACATCCCCCTTTCGCCAGCTGGCGTAATAGCGAAGAGGCCCGCACCGATCGCCC
TTCCCAACAGTTGCGCAGCCTATACGTACGGCAGTTTAAGGTTTACACCTATAAAAGAGAGAGCCGTTAT
CGTCTGTTTGTGGATGTACAGAGTGATATTATTGACACGCCGGGGCGACGGATGGTGATCCCCCTGGCCA
GTGCACGTCTGCTGTCAGATAAAGTCTCCCGTGAACTTTACCCGGTGGTGCATATCGGGGATGAAAGCTG
GCGCATGATGACCACCGATATGGCCAGTGTGCCGGTCTCCGTTATCGGGGAAGAAGTGGCTGATCTCAGC
CACCGCGAAAATGACATCAAAAACGCCATTAACCTGATGTTCTGGGGAATATAAATGTCAGGCATGAGAT
TATCAAAAAGGATCTTCACCTAGATCCTTTTCACGTAGAAAGCCAGTCCGCAGAAACGGTGCTGACCCCG
GATGAATGTCAGCTACTGGGCTATCTGGACAAGGGAAAACGCAAGCGCAAAGAGAAAGCAGGTAGCTTGC
AGTGGGCTTACATGGCGATAGCTAGACTGGGCGGTTTTATGGACAGCAAGCGAACCGGAATTGCCAGCTG
GGGCGCCCTCTGGTAAGGTTGGGAAGCCCTGCAAAGTAAACTGGATGGCTTTCTTGCCGCCAAGGATCTG
ATGGCGCAGGGGATCAAGCTCTGATCAAGAGACAGGATGAGGATCGTTTCGCATGATTGAACAAGATGGA
TTGCACGCAGGTTCTCCGGCCGCTTGGGTGGAGAGGCTATTCGGCTATGACTGGGCACAACAGACAATCG
GCTGCTCTGATGCCGCCGTGTTCCGGCTGTCAGCGCAGGGGCGCCCGGTTCTTTTTGTCAAGACCGACCT
GTCCGGTGCCCTGAATGAACTGCAAGACGAGGCAGCGCGGCTATCGTGGCTGGCCACGACGGGCGTTCCT
TGCGCAGCTGTGCTCGACGTTGTCACTGAAGCGGGAAGGGACTGGCTGCTATTGGGCGAAGTGCCGGGGC
AGGATCTCCTGTCATCTCACCTTGCTCCTGCCGAGAAAGTATCCATCATGGCTGATGCAATGCGGCGGCT
GCATACGCTTGATCCGGCTACCTGCCCATTCGACCACCAAGCGAAACATCGCATCGAGCGAGCACGTACT
CGGATGGAAGCCGGTCTTGTCGATCAGGATGATCTGGACGAAGAGCATCAGGGGCTCGCGCCAGCCGAAC
TGTTCGCCAGGCTCAAGGCGAGCATGCCCGACGGCGAGGATCTCGTCGTGACCCATGGCGATGCCTGCTT
GCCGAATATCATGGTGGAAAATGGCCGCTTTTCTGGATTCATCGACTGTGGCCGGCTGGGTGTGGCGGAC
CGCTATCAGGACATAGCGTTGGCTACCCGTGATATTGCTGAAGAGCTTGGCGGCGAATGGGCTGACCGCT
TCCTCGTGCTTTACGGTATCGCCGCTCCCGATTCGCAGCGCATCGCCTTCTATCGCCTTCTTGACGAGTT
CTTCTGAATTATTAACGCTTACAATTTCCTGATGCGGTATTTTCTCCTTACGCATCTGTGCGGTATTTCA
CACCGCATCAGGTGGCACTTTTCGGGGAAATGTGCGCGGAACCCCTATTTGTTTATTTTTCTAAATACAT
TCAAATATGTATCCGCTCATGAGATTATCAAAAAGGATCTTCACCTAGATCCTTTTAAATTAAAAATGAA
GTTTTAAATCAATCTAAAGTATATATGAGTAAACTTGGTCTGACAGTTACCAATGCTTAATCAGTGAGGC
ACCTATCTCAGCGATCTGTCTATTTCGTTCATCCATAGTTGCCTGACTCCCCGTCGTGTAGATAACTACG
ATACGGGAGGGCTTACCATCTGGCCCCAGTGCTGCAATGATACCGCGAGACCCACGCTCACCGGCTCCAG
ATTTATCAGCAATAAACCAGCCAGCCGGAAGGGCCGAGCGCAGAAGTGGTCCTGCAACTTTATCCGCCTC
CATCCAGTCTATTAATTGTTGCCGGGAAGCTAGAGTAAGTAGTTCGCCAGTTAATAGTTTGCGCAACGTT
GTTGCCATTGCTACAGGCATCGTGGTGTCACGCTCGTCGTTTGGTATGGCTTCATTCAGCTCCGGTTCCC
AACGATCAAGGCGAGTTACATGATCCCCCATGTTGTGCAAAAAAGCGGTTAGCTCCTTCGGTCCTCCGAT
CGTTGTCAGAAGTAAGTTGGCCGCAGTGTTATCACTCATGGTTATGGCAGCACTGCATAATTCTCTTACT
GTCATGCCATCCGTAAGATGCTTTTCTGTGACTGGTGAGTACTCAACCAAGTCATTCTGAGAATAGTGTA
TGCGGCGACCGAGTTGCTCTTGCCCGGCGTCAATACGGGATAATACCGCGCCACATAGCAGAACTTTAAA
AGTGCTCATCATTGGAAAACGTTCTTCGGGGCGAAAACTCTCAAGGATCTTACCGCTGTTGAGATCCAGT
TCGATGTAACCCACTCGTGCACCCAACTGATCTTCAGCATCTTTTACTTTCACCAGCGTTTCTGGGTGAG
CAAAAACAGGAAGGCAAAATGCCGCAAAAAAGGGAATAAGGGCGACACGGAAATGTTGAATACTCATACT
CTTCCTTTTTCAATATTATTGAAGCATTTATCAGGGTTATTGTCTCATGACCAAAATCCCTTAACGTGAG
TTTTCGTTCCACTGAGCGTCAGACCCCGTAGAAAAGATCAAAGGATCTTCTTGAGATCCTTTTTTTCTGC
GCGTAATCTGCTGCTTGCAAACAAAAAAACCACCGCTACCAGCGGTGGTTTGTTTGCCGGATCAAGAGCT
ACCAACTCTTTTTCCGAAGGTAACTGGCTTCAGCAGAGCGCAGATACCAAATACTGTTCTTCTAGTGTAG
CCGTAGTTAGGCCACCACTTCAAGAACTCTGTAGCACCGCCTACATACCTCGCTCTGCTAATCCTGTTAC
CAGTGGCTGCTGCCAGTGGCGATAAGTCGTGTCTTACCGGGTTGGACTCAAGACGATAGTTACCGGATAA
GGCGCAGCGGTCGGGCTGAACGGGGGGTTCGTGCACACAGCCCAGCTTGGAGCGAACGACCTACACCGAA
CTGAGATACCTACAGCGTGAGCTATGAGAAAGCGCCACGCTTCCCGAAGGGAGAAAGGCGGACAGGTATC
CGGTAAGCGGCAGGGTCGGAACAGGAGAGCGCACGAGGGAGCTTCCAGGGGGAAACGCCTGGTATCTTTA
TAGTCCTGTCGGGTTTCGCCACCTCTGACTTGAGCGTCGATTTTTGTGATGCTCGTCAGGGGGGCGGAGC
CTATGGAAAAACGCCAGCAACGCGGCCTTTTTACGGTTCCTGGCCTTTTGCTGGCCTTTTGCTCACATGT
TCTTTCCTGCGTTATCCCCTGATTCTGTGGATAACCGTATTACCGCCTTTGAGTGAGCTGATACCGCTCG
CCGCAGCCGAACGACCGAGCGCAGCGAGTCAGTGAGCGAGGAAGCGGAAGAGCGCCCAATACGCAAACCG
CCTCTCCCCGCGCGTTGGCCGATTCATTAATGCAGCTGGCACGACAGGTTTCCCGACTGGAAAGCGGGCA
GTGAGCGCAACGCAATTAATGTGAGTTAGCTCACTCATTAGGCACCCCAGGCTTTACACTTTATGCTTCC
GGCTCGTATGTTGTGTGGAATTGTGAGCGGATAACAATTTCACACAGGAAACAGCTATGACCATGATTAC
GCCAAGCTCAGAATTAACCCTCACTAAAGGGACTAGTCCTGCAGGTTTAAACGAATTCGCCCTT
