>Addgene plasmid #35196 | pDZ306 (GLT1 POL1 24xPP7SL) | addgene partial sequence | sequence record 43474 | T7 5'-TAATACGACTCACTATAGGG-3'
CCTAGCAGAATACCGGCACCGTCACCGTTCCCATCAGATGAGACGGCACCACGATGTGTCATATTCACTA
AAAGATATCTAGCGTCAGTAACAATCTTGTGAGACTGTTCACCATGCTTATTTGCTACGAAACCGACACC
ACAAGCGTCATGTTCATAATCAGGGTCGTAAAGTCCTCGTTTGTCCGGAATCACATTTGCCCAAGATTTA
TGAAGATGGTGTTCATCGTTATAGTTTTGAATTGTCCCACCTTCGTAAGCTTCTTCCAATGGATCGAAAT
TGTCTGATTTCAACACTGGCATAGATCTATCTAACAAAATTCTATCCTGGGACATGGATCTAATGAACCC
GGGAATACTGCAGCCAGCGAGCCCATATGCTCTGCTGGTTTCTAGAGTCGACCTGCAGGGAGCGACGCCA
TATCGTCTGCTCCTTTCTAGGCAATTAGGTACCTTAGGATCTAATGAACCCGGGAATACTGCAGCCAGCG
AGCCCATATGCTCTGCTGGTTTCTAGAGTCGACCTGCAGGGAGCGACGCCATATCGTCTGCTCCTTTCTA
GGCAATTAGGTACCTTAGGATCTAATGAACCCGGGAATACTGCAGCCAGCGAGCCCATATGCTCTGCTGG
TTTCTAGAGTCGACCTGCAGGGAGCGACGCCATATCGTCTGCTCCTTTCTAGGCAATTAGGTACCTTAGG
ATCTAATGAACCCGGGAATACTGCAGCCAGCGAGCCCATATGCTCTGCTGGTTTCTAGAGTCGACCTGCA
GGGAGCGACGCCATATCGTCTGCTCCTTTCTAGGCAATTAGGTACCTTAGGATCTAATGAACCCGGGAAT
ACTGCAGCCAGCGAGCCCATATGCTCTGCTGGTTTCTAGAG
