>Addgene plasmid #35196 | pDZ306 (GLT1 POL1 24xPP7SL) | addgene partial sequence | sequence record 43794 | T3 5'-GCAATTAACCCTCACTAAAGG-3'
TTAATTAAACCGTTCAACCCTATACAGCGCAAATTTGGTCCTAATACACTTCGGTTTTAATGCGTCAATC
CGATTGGCTCCGATAAGCTTTTGCACATTTTTCAAGTCATATGTCACGACGAACGTGATGCCCGCAAAAC
GTAAAAAAAAGAAGCAATAAATTGCCCAAAAAAAAAATATAAACTGCTTTTCTTAGTCATTCATAAGTTC
TGATGGTCTTCCTTATCTTATTGTATTTTTCGTCCTATTGTTTCATTTCTTACCAAATTAATCAATTCTT
ATATCTTACTTGATAACACACCAAACTAATCGTCTCCACATCATAGGAAGATAGGAAATTGCTATCTCAG
TCCTATACTACGCAGACCTCGAGTCTGTTTAGCTTGCCTCGTCCCCGCCGGGTCACCCGGCCAGCGACAT
GGAGGCCCAGAATACCCTCCTTGACAGTCTTGACGTGCGCAGCTCAGGGGCATGATGTGACTGTCGCCCG
TACATTTAGCCCATACATCCCCATGTATAATCATTTGCATCCATACATTTTGATGGCCGCACGGCGCGAA
GCAAAAATTACGGCTCCTCGCTGCAGACCTGCGAGCAGGGAAACGCTCCCCTCACAGACGCGTTGAATTG
TCCCCACGCCGCGCCCCTGTAGAGAAATATAAAAGGTTAGGATTTGCCACTGAGGTTCTTCTTTCATATA
CTTCCTTTTAAAATCTTGCTAGGATACAGTTCTCACATCACATCCGAACATAAACAACCATGGCAGAACC
AGCCCAAAAAAAGCAAAAACAAACTGTTCA
