LOCUS       Exported 7953 bp ds-DNA circular SYN 13-MAY-2021
DEFINITION  synthetic circular DNA
ACCESSION   .
VERSION     .
KEYWORDS    pDZ306 (GLT1 POL1 24xPP7SL)
SOURCE      synthetic DNA construct
  ORGANISM  synthetic DNA construct
REFERENCE   1 (bases 1 to 7953)
  AUTHORS   Larson DR, Zenklusen D, Wu B, Chao JA, Singer RH
  TITLE     Real-time observation of transcription initiation and elongation on
            an endogenous yeast gene.
  JOURNAL   Science. 2011 Apr 22;332(6028):475-8.
  PUBMED    21512033
REFERENCE   2 (bases 1 to 7953)
  AUTHORS   .
  TITLE     Direct Submission
  JOURNAL   Exported May 13, 2021 from SnapGene Server 1.1.58
            http://www.snapgene.com
FEATURES             Location/Qualifiers
     source          1..7953
                     /organism="synthetic DNA construct"
                     /mol_type="other DNA"
     promoter        416..759
                     /label=TEF promoter
                     /note="Ashbya gossypii TEF promoter"
     terminator      1462..1659
                     /label=TEF terminator
                     /note="Ashbya gossypii TEF terminator"
     primer_bind     complement(4028..4047)
                     /label=T7
                     /note="T7 promoter, forward primer"
     promoter        complement(4029..4047)
                     /label=T7 promoter
                     /note="promoter for bacteriophage T7 RNA polymerase"
     primer_bind     complement(4054..4071)
                     /label=M13 Forward
                     /note="In lacZ gene. Also called M13-F20 or M13 (-21)
                     Forward"
     primer_bind     complement(4054..4070)
                     /label=M13 fwd
                     /note="common sequencing primer, one of multiple similar
                     variants"
     primer_bind     complement(4063..4085)
                     /label=M13/pUC Forward
                     /note="In lacZ gene"
     CDS             4208..4510
                     /codon_start=1
                     /gene="ccdB"
                     /product="CcdB, a bacterial toxin that poisons DNA gyrase"
                     /label=ccdB
                     /note="Plasmids containing the ccdB gene cannot be
                     propagated in standard E. coli strains."
                     /translation="QFKVYTYKRESRYRLFVDVQSDIIDTPGRRMVIPLASARLLSDKV
                     SRELYPVVHIGDESWRMMTTDMASVPVSVIGEEVADLSHRENDIKNAINLMFWGI"
     primer_bind     4389..4408
                     /label=ccdB-fwd
                     /note="ccdB gene, forward primer"
     CDS             4859..5653
                     /codon_start=1
                     /gene="aph(3')-II (or nptII)"
                     /product="aminoglycoside phosphotransferase from Tn5"
                     /label=NeoR/KanR
                     /note="confers resistance to neomycin, kanamycin, and G418
                     (Geneticin(R))"
                     /translation="MIEQDGLHAGSPAAWVERLFGYDWAQQTIGCSDAAVFRLSAQGRP
                     VLFVKTDLSGALNELQDEAARLSWLATTGVPCAAVLDVVTEAGRDWLLLGEVPGQDLLS
                     SHLAPAEKVSIMADAMRRLHTLDPATCPFDHQAKHRIERARTRMEAGLVDQDDLDEEHQ
                     GLAPAELFARLKASMPDGEDLVVTHGDACLPNIMVENGRFSGFIDCGRLGVADRYQDIA
                     LATRDIAEELGGEWADRFLVLYGIAAPDSQRIAFYRLLDEFF"
     primer_bind     complement(4913..4932)
                     /label=Neo-R
                     /note="Neomycin resistance gene, reverse primer"
     primer_bind     5523..5542
                     /label=Neo-F
                     /note="Neomycin resistance gene, forward primer"
     CDS             complement(6199..6577)
                     /label=ISS
                     /note="immunostimulatory sequence from the AmpR gene;
                     contains unmethylated CpG dinucleotides in the context of
                     5'-AACGTT-3' (Sato et al., 1996)"
     primer_bind     6524..6543
                     /label=Amp-R
                     /note="Ampicillin resistance gene, reverse primer"
     rep_origin      6885..7473
                     /direction=RIGHT
                     /label=ori
                     /note="high-copy-number ColE1/pMB1/pBR322/pUC origin of
                     replication"
     primer_bind     7374..7393
                     /label=pBR322ori-F
                     /note="pBR322 origin, forward primer"
     primer_bind     7627..7644
                     /label=L4440
                     /note="L4440 vector, forward primer"
     protein_bind    7761..7782
                     /label=CAP binding site
                     /bound_moiety="E. coli catabolite activator protein"
                     /note="CAP binding activates transcription in the presence
                     of cAMP."
     promoter        7797..7827
                     /label=lac promoter
                     /note="promoter for the E. coli lac operon"
     protein_bind    7835..7851
                     /label=lac operator
                     /bound_moiety="lac repressor encoded by lacI"
                     /note="The lac repressor binds to the lac operator to
                     inhibit transcription in E. coli. This inhibition can be
                     relieved by adding lactose or
                     isopropyl-beta-D-thiogalactopyranoside (IPTG)."
     primer_bind     7840..7862
                     /label=M13/pUC Reverse
                     /note="In lacZ gene"
     primer_bind     7859..7875
                     /label=M13 rev
                     /note="common sequencing primer, one of multiple similar
                     variants"
     primer_bind     7859..7875
                     /label=M13 Reverse
                     /note="In lacZ gene. Also called M13-rev"
     promoter        7896..7914
                     /label=T3 promoter
                     /note="promoter for bacteriophage T3 RNA polymerase"
ORIGIN
        1 ttaattaaac cgttcaaccc tatacagcgc aaatttggtc ctaatacact tcggttttaa
       61 tgcgtcaatc cgattggctc cgataagctt ttgcacattt ttcaagtcat atgtcacgac
      121 gaacgtgatg cccgcaaaac gtaaaaaaaa gaagcaataa attgcccaaa aaaaaaatat
      181 aaactgcttt tcttagtcat tcataagttc tgatggtctt ccttatctta ttgtattttt
      241 cgtcctattg tttcatttct taccaaatta atcaattctt atatcttact tgataacaca
      301 ccaaactaat cgtctccaca tcataggaag ataggaaatt gctatctcag tcctatacta
      361 cgcagacctc gagtctgttt agcttgcctc gtccccgccg ggtcacccgg ccagcgacat
      421 ggaggcccag aataccctcc ttgacagtct tgacgtgcgc agctcagggg catgatgtga
      481 ctgtcgcccg tacatttagc ccatacatcc ccatgtataa tcatttgcat ccatacattt
      541 tgatggccgc acggcgcgaa gcaaaaatta cggctcctcg ctgcagacct gcgagcaggg
      601 aaacgctccc ctcacagacg cgttgaattg tccccacgcc gcgcccctgt agagaaatat
      661 aaaaggttag gatttgccac tgaggttctt ctttcatata cttcctttta aaatcttgct
      721 aggatacagt tctcacatca catccgaaca taaacaacca tggcagaacc agcccaaaaa
      781 aagcaaaaac aaactgttca ggagcgcaag gcgtttatct cccgtatcac taatgaaact
      841 aaaattcaaa tcgctatttc gctgaatggt ggttatattc aaataaaaga ttcgattctt
      901 cctgcaaaga aggatgacga tgtagcttcc caagctactc agtcacaggt catcgatatt
      961 cacacaggtg ttggcttttt ggatcatatg atccatgcgt tggcaaaaca ctctggttgg
     1021 tctcttattg ttgaatgtat tggtgacctg cacattgacg atcaccatac taccgaagat
     1081 tgcggtatcg cattagggca agcgttcaaa gaagcaatgg gtgctgtccg tggtgtaaaa
     1141 agattcggta ctgggttcgc accattggat gaggcgctat cacgtgccgt agtcgattta
     1201 tctagtagac catttgctgt aatcgacctt ggattgaaga gagagatgat tggtgattta
     1261 tccactgaaa tgattccaca ctttttggaa agtttcgcgg aggcggccag aattactttg
     1321 catgttgatt gtctgagagg tttcaacgat caccacagaa gtgagagtgc gttcaaggct
     1381 ttggctgttg ccataagaga agctatttct agcaatggca ccaatgacgt tccctcaacc
     1441 aaaggtgttt tgatgtgaag tactgacaat aaaaagattc ttgttttcaa gaacttgtca
     1501 tttgtatagt ttttttatat tgtagttgtt ctattttaat caaatgttag cgtgatttat
     1561 attttttttc gcctcgacat catctgccca gatgcgaagt taagtgcgca gaaagtaata
     1621 tcatgcgtca atcgtatgtg aatgctggtc gctatactgc tgtcgattcg atactaacgc
     1681 cgccatccag agctctacat gaactgaccg aaattgcagc atccttacaa aaacggatac
     1741 atacgttaga aacggaaaac aagcttttaa agaatttagt tctgagtagc ggtgaaacgg
     1801 aaggaataaa aaaagctgaa agcttaaaga agcaaatttt tgagaaggtt cagaaagaat
     1861 aaaataacag actatacagt ttaattatat atatatatat atatacgtgc atttttctta
     1921 aagaaatata acttttttct tgtactgcct gcaatctcta ttcttcattc atcacacatc
     1981 tattcaaacg cgttaaaatt tttttgttag cctataagta aaacgcgtcg cgtgtatcca
     2041 attttactga attaaattct ttactcattg gatgatatat atcttcttgg tctagacaac
     2101 gaacacatac caattcagac tcacgagaaa aaaaactgtc ttcactctgc tattagaaac
     2161 caaatagtat caaggcataa aataaacagt ggaaaggatc ctaaggtacc taattgccta
     2221 gaaaggagca gacgatatgg cgtcgctccc tgcaggtcga ctctagaaac cagcagagca
     2281 tatgggctcg ctggctgcag tattcccggg ttcattagat cctaaggtac ctaattgcct
     2341 agaaaggagc agacgatatg gcgtcgctcc ctgcaggtcg actctagaaa ccagcagagc
     2401 atatgggctc gctggctgca gtattcccgg gttcattaga tcctaaggta cctaattgcc
     2461 tagaaaggag cagacgatat ggcgtcgctc cctgcaggtc gactctagaa accagcagag
     2521 catatgggct cgctggctgc agtattcccg ggttcattag atcctaaggt acctaattgc
     2581 ctagaaagga gcagacgata tggcgtcgct ccctgcaggt cgactctaga aaccagcaga
     2641 gcatatgggc tcgctggctg cagtattccc gggttcatta gatcctaagg tacctaattg
     2701 cctagaaagg agcagacgat atggcgtcgc tccctgcagg tcgactctag aaaccagcag
     2761 agcatatggg ctcgctggct gcagtattcc cgggttcatt agatcctaag gtacctaatt
     2821 gcctagaaag gagcagacga tatggcgtcg ctccctgcag gtcgactcta gaaaccagca
     2881 gagcatatgg gctcgctggc tgcagtattc ccgggttcat tagatcctaa ggtacctaat
     2941 tgcctagaaa ggagcagacg atatggcgtc gctccctgca ggtcgactct agaaaccagc
     3001 agagcatatg ggctcgctgg ctgcagtatt cccgggttca ttagatccta aggtacctaa
     3061 ttgcctagaa aggagcagac gatatggcgt cgctccctgc aggtcgactc tagaaaccag
     3121 cagagcatat gggctcgctg gctgcagtat tcccgggttc attagatcct aaggtaccta
     3181 attgcctaga aaggagcaga cgatatggcg tcgctccctg caggtcgact ctagaaacca
     3241 gcagagcata tgggctcgct ggctgcagta ttcccgggtt cattagatcc taaggtacct
     3301 aattgcctag aaaggagcag acgatatggc gtcgctccct gcaggtcgac tctagaaacc
     3361 agcagagcat atgggctcgc tggctgcagt attcccgggt tcattagatc ctaaggtacc
     3421 taattgccta gaaaggagca gacgatatgg cgtcgctccc tgcaggtcga ctctagaaac
     3481 cagcagagca tatgggctcg ctggctgcag tattcccggg ttcattagat cctaaggtac
     3541 ctaattgcct agaaaggagc agacgatatg gcgtcgctcc ctgcaggtcg actctagaaa
     3601 ccagcagagc atatgggctc gctggctgca gtattcccgg gttcattaga tccatgtccc
     3661 aggatagaat tttgttagat agatctatgc cagtgttgaa atcagacaat ttcgatccat
     3721 tggaagaagc ttacgaaggt gggacaattc aaaactataa cgatgaacac catcttcata
     3781 aatcttgggc aaatgtgatt ccggacaaac gaggacttta cgaccctgat tatgaacatg
     3841 acgcttgtgg tgtcggtttc gtagcaaata agcatggtga acagtctcac aagattgtta
     3901 ctgacgctag atatctttta gtgaatatga cacatcgtgg tgccgtctca tctgatggga
     3961 acggtgacgg tgccggtatt ctgctaggta tcccaagggc gaattcgcgg ccgctaaatt
     4021 caattcgccc tatagtgagt cgtattacaa ttcactggcc gtcgttttac aacgtcgtga
     4081 ctgggaaaac cctggcgtta cccaacttaa tcgccttgca gcacatcccc ctttcgccag
     4141 ctggcgtaat agcgaagagg cccgcaccga tcgcccttcc caacagttgc gcagcctata
     4201 cgtacggcag tttaaggttt acacctataa aagagagagc cgttatcgtc tgtttgtgga
     4261 tgtacagagt gatattattg acacgccggg gcgacggatg gtgatccccc tggccagtgc
     4321 acgtctgctg tcagataaag tctcccgtga actttacccg gtggtgcata tcggggatga
     4381 aagctggcgc atgatgacca ccgatatggc cagtgtgccg gtctccgtta tcggggaaga
     4441 agtggctgat ctcagccacc gcgaaaatga catcaaaaac gccattaacc tgatgttctg
     4501 gggaatataa atgtcaggca tgagattatc aaaaaggatc ttcacctaga tccttttcac
     4561 gtagaaagcc agtccgcaga aacggtgctg accccggatg aatgtcagct actgggctat
     4621 ctggacaagg gaaaacgcaa gcgcaaagag aaagcaggta gcttgcagtg ggcttacatg
     4681 gcgatagcta gactgggcgg ttttatggac agcaagcgaa ccggaattgc cagctggggc
     4741 gccctctggt aaggttggga agccctgcaa agtaaactgg atggctttct tgccgccaag
     4801 gatctgatgg cgcaggggat caagctctga tcaagagaca ggatgaggat cgtttcgcat
     4861 gattgaacaa gatggattgc acgcaggttc tccggccgct tgggtggaga ggctattcgg
     4921 ctatgactgg gcacaacaga caatcggctg ctctgatgcc gccgtgttcc ggctgtcagc
     4981 gcaggggcgc ccggttcttt ttgtcaagac cgacctgtcc ggtgccctga atgaactgca
     5041 agacgaggca gcgcggctat cgtggctggc cacgacgggc gttccttgcg cagctgtgct
     5101 cgacgttgtc actgaagcgg gaagggactg gctgctattg ggcgaagtgc cggggcagga
     5161 tctcctgtca tctcaccttg ctcctgccga gaaagtatcc atcatggctg atgcaatgcg
     5221 gcggctgcat acgcttgatc cggctacctg cccattcgac caccaagcga aacatcgcat
     5281 cgagcgagca cgtactcgga tggaagccgg tcttgtcgat caggatgatc tggacgaaga
     5341 gcatcagggg ctcgcgccag ccgaactgtt cgccaggctc aaggcgagca tgcccgacgg
     5401 cgaggatctc gtcgtgaccc atggcgatgc ctgcttgccg aatatcatgg tggaaaatgg
     5461 ccgcttttct ggattcatcg actgtggccg gctgggtgtg gcggaccgct atcaggacat
     5521 agcgttggct acccgtgata ttgctgaaga gcttggcggc gaatgggctg accgcttcct
     5581 cgtgctttac ggtatcgccg ctcccgattc gcagcgcatc gccttctatc gccttcttga
     5641 cgagttcttc tgaattatta acgcttacaa tttcctgatg cggtattttc tccttacgca
     5701 tctgtgcggt atttcacacc gcatcaggtg gcacttttcg gggaaatgtg cgcggaaccc
     5761 ctatttgttt atttttctaa atacattcaa atatgtatcc gctcatgaga ttatcaaaaa
     5821 ggatcttcac ctagatcctt ttaaattaaa aatgaagttt taaatcaatc taaagtatat
     5881 atgagtaaac ttggtctgac agttaccaat gcttaatcag tgaggcacct atctcagcga
     5941 tctgtctatt tcgttcatcc atagttgcct gactccccgt cgtgtagata actacgatac
     6001 gggagggctt accatctggc cccagtgctg caatgatacc gcgagaccac gctcaccggc
     6061 tccagattta tcagcaataa accagccagc cggaaggccg agcgcagaag tggtcctgca
     6121 actttatccg cctccatcca gtctattaat tgttgccggg aagctagagt aagtagttcg
     6181 ccagttaata gtttgcgcaa cgttgttgcc attgctacag gcatcgtggt gtcacgctcg
     6241 tcgtttggta tggcttcatt cagctccggt tcccaacgat caaggcgagt tacatgatcc
     6301 cccatgttgt gcaaaaaagc ggttagctcc ttcggtcctc cgatcgttgt cagaagtaag
     6361 ttggccgcag tgttatcact catggttatg gcagcactgc ataattctct tactgtcatg
     6421 ccatccgtaa gatgcttttc tgtgactggt gagtactcaa ccaagtcatt ctgagaatag
     6481 tgtatgcggc gaccgagttg ctcttgcccg gcgtcaatac gggataatac cgcgccacat
     6541 agcagaactt taaaagtgct catcattgga aaacgttctt cggggcgaaa actctcaagg
     6601 atcttaccgc tgttgagatc cagttcgatg taacccactc gtgcacccaa ctgatcttca
     6661 gcatctttta ctttcaccag cgtttctggg tgagcaaaaa caggaaggca aaatgccgca
     6721 aaaaagggaa taagggcgac acggaaatgt tgaatactca tactcttcct ttttcaatat
     6781 tattgaagca tttatcaggg ttattgtctc atgaccaaaa tcccttaacg tgagttttcg
     6841 ttccactgag cgtcagaccc cgtagaaaag atcaaaggat cttcttgaga tccttttttt
     6901 ctgcgcgtaa tctgctgctt gcaaacaaaa aaaccaccgc taccagcggt ggtttgtttg
     6961 ccggatcaag agctaccaac tctttttccg aaggtaactg gcttcagcag agcgcagata
     7021 ccaaatactg ttcttctagt gtagccgtag ttaggccacc acttcaagaa ctctgtagca
     7081 ccgcctacat acctcgctct gctaatcctg ttaccagtgg ctgctgccag tggcgataag
     7141 tcgtgtctta ccgggttgga ctcaagacga tagttaccgg ataaggcgca gcggtcgggc
     7201 tgaacggggg gttcgtgcac acagcccagc ttggagcgaa cgacctacac cgaactgaga
     7261 tacctacagc gtgagctatg agaaagcgcc acgcttcccg aagggagaaa ggcggacagg
     7321 tatccggtaa gcggcagggt cggaacagga gagcgcacga gggagcttcc agggggaaac
     7381 gcctggtatc tttatagtcc tgtcgggttt cgccacctct gacttgagcg tcgatttttg
     7441 tgatgctcgt caggggggcg gagcctatgg aaaaacgcca gcaacgcggc ctttttacgg
     7501 ttcctggcct tttgctggcc ttttgctcac atgttctttc ctgcgttatc ccctgattct
     7561 gtggataacc gtattaccgc ctttgagtga gctgataccg ctcgccgcag ccgaacgacc
     7621 gagcgcagcg agtcagtgag cgaggaagcg gaagagcgcc caatacgcaa accgcctctc
     7681 cccgcgcgtt ggccgattca ttaatgcagc tggcacgaca ggtttcccga ctggaaagcg
     7741 ggcagtgagc gcaacgcaat taatgtgagt tagctcactc attaggcacc ccaggcttta
     7801 cactttatgc ttccggctcg tatgttgtgt ggaattgtga gcggataaca atttcacaca
     7861 ggaaacagct atgaccatga ttacgccaag ctcagaatta accctcacta aagggactag
     7921 tcctgcaggt ttaaacgaat tcgcccttat ata
//
